>Addgene plasmid #173542 | pICSL86977OD:PITG_15125 | addgene full sequence | sequence record 342350 | Addgene NGS Result
CAACCTCACCGCCGATGCGCGTGCCTTTGATCGCCCGCGACACGACAAAGGCCGCTTGTAGCCTTCCATC
CGTGACCTCAATGCGCTGCTTAACCAGCTCCACCAGGTCGGCGGTGGCCCATATGTCGTAAGGGCTTGGC
TGCACCGGAATCAGCACGAAGTCGGCTGCCTTGATCGCGGACACAGCCAAGTCCGCCGCCTGGGGCGCTC
CGTCGATCACTACGAAGTCGCGCCGGCCGATGGCCTTCACGTCGCGGTCAATCGTCGGGCGGTCGATGCC
GACAACGGTTAGCGGTTGATCTTCCCGCACGGCCGCCCAATCGCGGGCACTGCCCTGGGGATCGGAATCG
ACTAACAGAACATCGGCCCCGGCGAGTTGCAGGGCGCGGGCTAGATGGGTTGCGATGGTCGTCTTGCCTG
ACCCGCCTTTCTGGTTAAGTACAGCGATAACCTTCATGCGTTCCCCTTGCGTATTTGTTTATTTACTCAT
CGCATCATATACGCAGCGACCGCATGACGCAAGCTGTTTTACTCAAATACACATCACCTTTTTAGACGGC
GGCGCTCGGTTTCTTCAGCGGCCAAGCTGGCCGGCCAGGCCGCCAGCTTGGCATCAGACAAACCGGCCAG
GATTTCATGCAGCCGCACGGCTGACTCCCGAGGGGAACCCTGTGGTTGGCATGCACATACAAATGGACGA
ACGGATAAACCTTTTCACGCCCTTTTAAATATCCGATTATTCTAATAAACGCTCTTTTCTCTTAGGTTTA
CCCGCCAATATATCCTGTCAAACACTGATAGTTTAAACGGATCACTTCGTGTCCCTCGGTCACATGTGCA
TCCTCTAGTAGCGGTCCTGCTGAGCCTCGACATGTTGTCGCAAAATTCGCCCTGGACCCGCCCAACGATT
TGTCGTCACTGTCAAGGTTTGACCTGCACTTCATTTGGGGCCCACATACACCAAAAAAATGCTGCATAAT
TCTCGGGGCAGCAAGTCGGTTACCCGGCCGCCGTGCTGGACCGGGTTGAATGGTGCCCGTAACTTTCGGT
AGAGCGGACGGCCAATACTCAACTTCAAGGAATCTCACCCATGCGCGCCGGCGGGGAACCGGAGTTCCCT
TCAGTGAGCGTTATTAGTTCGCCGCTCGGTGTGTCGTAGATACTAGCCCCTGGGGCACTTTTGAAATTTG
AATAAGATTTATGTAATCAGTCTTTTAGGTTTGACCGGTTCTGCCGCTTTTTTTAAAATTGGATTTGTAA
TAATAAAACGCAATTGTTTGTTATTGTGGCGCTCTATCATAGATGTCGCTATAAACCTATTCAGCACAAT
ATATTGTTTTCATTTTAATATTGTACATATAAGTAGTAGGGTACAATCAGTAAATTGAACGGAGAATATT
ATTCATAAAAATACGATAGTAACGGGTGATATATTCATTAGAATGAACCGAAACCGGCGGTAAGGATCTG
AGCTACACATGCTCAGGTTTTTTACAACGTGCACAACAGAATTGAAAGCAAATATCATGCGATCATAGGC
TTCTCGCATATCTCATTAAAGCAGGACAAGCTCACCTCCTAGGGTTGATAGAAGTGTCGATCCTTGGTGG
TGCCATGTGCTCTTTGTAGTAGTCCTTGTACCTAGCTGCAGTAGCCCTCTCCAAGTTTGAAGCAGTGTTC
TCAGAAGATCTGAAGATAGTACCGTAGATGTCAGATGGCTCTGTCTCCCTCTTGAACCACCTTCCGAACA
ACATCCTCTGGTATTCAGTTGCGATAGAGATCTCGTCCAAGTCAGCGTAACCGTTCCTGATAAGGTGCTC
CCTAGCCCTTGCAGTCTGGATAGCCAACTCGTCCTCACCACCGAAACCCTTTGACACAGCCCTCAACATT
CCCTCGTTGTACAACAAGTTCTTGTTAGACAAAGTAGCCAAGTATCCTGACAAAGTGTCGAACTTAGGAT
TAGTAGGAGACAAAAGGTCGTTGAAATGGATGTCAAGAAGCCTGAACACAGAGTTTGCTGAGATTCCACC
CTCCTTCCACTTCAAGAACTGCTGCCTCTGCAATGTGATCACCAAGTTCATAGTTGCAGCGTCGTCTGGC
TTAGCGAAAGTCAAAGCAGTTGCCACTGCTTTATTTCCGTACTGAGCCACAAATGAGTCGATCAAAGATG
CCTTTGAATTTGGGTTTTTTGCGTTATACATTGAGATGAAAGCTCCGAAAGTGTGCACGTTCCTGTCAAG
CAATGCGTCCAATCCCCTGTTCAACCTCAACTTTTTGTAGATATGTTTAGGTCTAAGAAGCTCCACCCTC
ACCCACTTGTTGATAAGAGCGTTCTGCAAAGCTGAAGCAAGCTCCCTTGTCTTAACGTCCTCCCTTGCTC
TAGCAAGGATTGTTGCAAGCTGCTCCTCTCCACCAAATCCTTTAGTCAAAGTTTTCAAAAGTGAGTCTTT
AGTAGACTTTGTTGAAGTAACCAATTTAATGTAGTCGTCAAGCACTTCCATCTTAGGAGAAGCCAATGCC
AAATATCCATCAGACCTCAATTTAAGCAAAGTAAAAACGTCATCAACTGATTTCCTCTTCTGCAACCAAG
AAAGCAACTGAGCGTGCCTAAGCCTCTGGATAGTGTTCATCTCACCACCAGCCCTCTGTGCAGTCATCAA
TGCGTTTGCCACAGCGTCGTCACCGTAGTGAGCCATGAACATACCGATCACTGAAGCCTTGTTGTTGTTG
TTCTGAGTATTCAACTCTTTAACATAATTTTCCAATGCCTTAAGGTTAGGTGAAGCAAGAGCGTCGTCCA
TTCCGTTTGTCAACTTGAACCTCCTCAAGATAGGCTCAGCTGGAGGGTCCTTAGAGATCCATGATCCAAG
GTTGATCTTAGACACTCCAGCCTTAGCAAGGTCTGTAAGCTTCTCCAATCCTGCTGAGATCACCCTGTTC
TCACCATTCTCAGTGTTCTGTGTAGACACCATTGTATCGATAATTGTAAATGTAATTGTAATGTTGTTTG
TTGTTTGTTGTTGTTGGTAATTGTTGTAAAAATGAGCTCTTATACTCGAGCGTGTCCTCTCCAAATGAAA
TGAACTTCCTTATATAGAGGAAGGGTCTTGCGAAGGATAGTGGGATTGTGCGTCATCCCTTACGTCAGTG
GAGATGTCACATCAATCCACTTGCTTTGTAGACGTGGTTGGAACCTCTTCTTTTTCCACGATGCTCCTCG
TGGGTGGGGGTCCATCTTTGGGACCACTGTCGGCAGAGAGATCTTGAATGATAGCCTTTCCTTTATCGCA
ATGATGGCATTTGTAGGAGCCACCTTCCTTTTCTACTGTCCTTTCGATGAAGTGACAGATAGCTGGGCAA
TGGAATCCGAGGAGGTTTCCCGAAATTATCCTTTGTTGAAAAGTCTCAATAGCCCTTTGATCTTCTGAGA
CTGTATCTTTGACATTTTTGGAGTAGACCAGAGTGTCGTGCTCCACCATGTTGACGAAGATTTTCTTCTT
GTCATTGAGTCGTAAAAGACTCTGTATGAACTGTTCGCCAGTCTTGACGGCGAGTTCTGTTAGATCCTCG
ATTTGAATCTTAGACTCCATGCATGGCCTTAGATTCAGTAGGAACTACCTTTTTAGAGACTCCAATCTCT
ATTACTTGCCTTGGTTTATGAAGCAAGCCTTGAATCGTCCATACTGGAATAGTACTTCTGATCTTGAGAA
ATATGTCTTTCTCTGTGTTCTTGATGCAATTAGTCCTGAATCTTTTGACTGCATCTTTAACCTTCTTGGG
AAGGTATTTGATCTCCTGGAGATTGTTACTCGGGTAGATCGTCTTGATGAGACTTGCTGCGTAGGCCTCT
CTAACCATCTGTGGGTCAGCATTCTTTCTGAAATTGAAGAGGCTAACCTTCTCATTATCAGTGGTGAACA
TAGTGTCGTCACCTTCACCTTCGAACTTCCTTCCTAGATCGTAAAGATAGAGGAAATCGTCCATTGTAAT
CTCCGGGGCAAAGGAGATCTCTTTTGGGGCTGGATCACTGCTGGGCCTTTTGGTTCCTAGCGTGAGCCAG
TGGGCTTTTTGCTTTGGTGGGCTTGTTAGGGCCTTAGCAAAGCTCTTGGGCTTGAGTTGAGCTTCTCCTT
TGGGGATGAAGTTCAACCTGTCTGTTTGCTGACTTGTTGTGTACGCGTCAGCTGCTGCTCTTGCCTCTGT
AATAGTGGCAAATTTCTTGTGTGCAACTCCGGGAACGCCGTTTGTTGCCGCCTTTGTACAACCCCAGTCA
TCGTATATACCGGCATGTGGACCGTTATACACAACGTAGTAGTTGATATGAGGGTGTTGAATACCCGATT
CTGCTCTGAGAGGAGCAACTGTGCTGTTAAGCTCAGATTTTTGTGGGATTGGAATTCCTCCAAGCTTGAA
TTCTTGCAGCGCTCCAATTCAGCAAGCGTCGATCTAGTAACATAGATGACACCGCGCGCGATAATTTATC
CTAGTTTGCGCGCTATATTTTGTTTTCTATCGCGTATTAAATGTATAATTGCGGGACTCTAATCATAAAA
ACCCATCTCATAAATAACGTCATGCATTACATGTTAATTATTACATGCTTAACGTAATTCAACAGAAATT
ATATGATAATCATCGCAAGACCGGCAACAGGATTCAATCTTAAGAAACTTTATTGCCAAATGTTTGAACG
ATCTGCTTGACTCTAGATCCAGAGTCCCGCTCAAATCTCAGTCACAGGAAGAACAGGTCTAGGAGGAACA
GGAAGAGAGAAATCAAGCTGCCAGAATCCCACATCATGCCAATTTCCATGTTTGAAACCAGCAGCTCTAA
GCATTCCCCTAGGAGCATAACCAAGAGCCTCATGCATCCTCACAGAAGGATCATTAGGAAGTCCAATCAC
AGCAACCACAGACTTGAAACCCTGAGCCTCCAAAGACTTCAAAAGATGAGTGTAAAGAGTAGATCCAAGA
CCAGTTCTTTGATGCCTAGGAGACACGTAAACAGTAGACTCAGCAGTCCAATCGTAAGCATTCCTAGCCT
TCCAAGGACCAGCATAAGCAATACCAGCCACTTCACCATCCACTTCAGCAACAAGCCAAGGATACCTCTC
TCTAAGCCTCACAAGATCATCAGTCCACTCTTGTGGTTCTTGAGGCTCAGTCCTGAAATTCACAGTAGAA
GTCTCAATGTAATGATTCACAATAGTGCACACAGCAGGCATATCAGCCTCAGTAGCCCTTCTAATATCAG
CAGGCCTTCTTTCAGGAGACATGCGAAACGATCCAGATCCGGTGCAGATTATTTGGATTGAGAGTGAATA
TGAGACTCTAATTGGATACCGAGGGGAATTTATGGAACGTCAGTGGAGCATTTTGACAAGAAATATTTGC
TAGCTGATAGTGACCTTAGGCGACTTTTGAACGCGCAATAATGGTTTCTGACGTATGTGCTTAGCTCATT
AAACTCCAGAAACCCGCGGCTGAGTGGCTCCTTCAACGTTGCGGTTCTGTCAGTTCCAAACGTAAAACGG
CTTGTCCCGCGTCATCGGCGGGGGTCATAACGTGACTCCCTTAATTCTCCGCTCCGGATCCGAATTCGGC
ACAGAGTGTTCAACCCCAGTACATTAAAAACGTCCGCAATGTGTTATTAAGTTGTCTAAGCGTCAATTTG
TTTACACCACAATATATCCTGCCACCAGCCAGCCAACAGCTCCCCGACCGGCAGCTCGGCACAAAATCAC
CACTCGATACAGGCAGCCCATCAACCATGACTACTGTCCGGTCCAACAGATCCGAGCAGGAACCGTAAAA
AGGCCGCGTTGCTGGCGTTTTTCCATAGGCTCCGCCCCCCTGACGAGCATCACAAAAATCGACGCTCAAG
TCAGAGGTGGCGAAACCCGACAGGACTATAAAGATACCAGGCGTTTCCCCCTGGAAGCTCCCTCGTGCGC
TCTCCTGTTCCGACCCTGCCGCTTACCGGATACCTGTCCGCCTTTCTCCCTTCGGGAAGCGTGGCGCTTT
CTCATAGCTCACGCTGTAGGTATCTCAGTTCGGTGTAGGTCGTTCGCTCCAAGCTGGGCTGTGTGCACGA
ACCCCCCGTTCAGCCCGACCGCTGCGCCTTATCCGGTAACTATCGTCTTGAGTCCAACCCGGTAAGACAC
GACTTATCGCCACTGGCAGCAGCCACTGGTAACAGGATTAGCAGAGCGAGGTATGTAGGCGGTGCTACAG
AGTTCTTGAAGTGGTGGCCTAACTACGGCTACACTAGAAGAACAGTATTTGGTATCTGCGCTCTGCTGAA
GCCAGTTACCTTCGGAAAAAGAGTTGGTAGCTCTTGATCCGGCAAACAAACCACCGCTGGTAGCGGTGGT
TTTTTTGTTTGCAAGCAGCAGATTACGCGCAGAAAAAAAGGATCTCAAGAAGATCCTTTGATCTTTTCTA
CGGGGTCTGACGCTCAGTGGAACGAAAACTCACGTTAAGGGATTTTGGTCATGAGATTATCAAAAAGGAT
CTTCACCTAGATCCTTTTAAATTAAAAATGAAGTTTTAAATCAATCTAAAGTATATATGAGTAAACTTGG
TCTGACAGCTAAAACAATTCATCCAGTAAAATATAATATTTTATTTTCTCCCAATCAGGCTTGATCCCCA
GTAAGTCAAAAAATAGCTCGACATACTGTTCTTCCCCGATATCCTCCCTGAGCGACCGGACGCAGAAGGC
AATGTCATACCACTTGTCCGCCCTGCCGCTTCTCCCAAGATCAATAAAGCCACTTACTTTGCCATCTTTC
ACAAAGATGTTGCTGTCTCCCAGGTCGCCGTGGGAAAAGACAAGTTCCTCTTCGGGCTTTTCCGTCTTTA
AAAAATCATACAGCTCGCGCGGATCTTTAAATGGAGTGTCCTCTTCCCAGTTTTCGCAATCCACATCGGC
CAGATCGTTATTCAGTAAGTAATCCAATTCGGCTAAGCGGCTGTCTAAGCTATTCGTATAGGGACAATCC
GATATGTCGATGGAGTGAAAGAGCCTGATGCACTCCGCATACAGCTCGATAATCTTTTCAGGGCTTTGTT
CATCTTCATACTCTTCCGAGCAAAGGACGCCATCGGCCTCACTCATGAGCAGATTGCTCCAGCCATCATG
CCGTTCAAAGTGCAGGACCTTTGGAACAGGCAGCTTTCCTTCCAGCCATAGCATCATGTCCTTTTCCCGT
TCCACATCATAGGTGGTCCCTTTATACCGGCTGTCCGTCATTTTTAAATATAGGTTTTCATTTTCTCCCA
CCAGCTTATATACCTTAGCAGGAGACATTCCTTCCGTATCTTTTACGCAGCGGTATTTTTCGATCAGTTT
TTTCAATTCCGGTGATATTCTCATTTTAGCCATACTCTTCCTTTTTCAATATTATTGAAGCATTTATCAG
GGTTATTGTCTCATGAGCGGATACATATTTGAATGTATTTAGAAAAATAAACAAATAGGGGTTCCGCGCA
CTCGGAGCCTTGATGTGGGCGCTTTTTGCAGCTGTTCGGCTGTGCGCTGGCCAGACAGTTATGCACAGGC
CAGGCGGGTTTTAAGAGTTTTAATAAGTTTTAAAGAGTTTTAGGCGGAAAAATCGCCTTTTTTCTCTTTT
ATATCAGTCACTTACATGTGTGACCGGTTCCCAATGTACGGCTTTGGGTTCCCAATGTACGGGTTCCGGT
TCCCAATGTACGGCTTTGGGTTCCCAATGTACGTGCTATCCACAGGAAAGAAGCTTTTTCGACCTTTTTC
CCCTGCTAGGGCAATTTGCCCTAGCATCTGCTCCGTACATTAGGAACCGGCGGATGCTTCGCCCTCGATC
AGGTTGCGGTAGCGCATGACTAGGATCGGGCCAGCCTGCCCCGCCTCCTCCTTCAAATCGTACTCCGGCA
GGTCATTTGACCCGATCAGCTTGCGCACGGTGAAACAGAACTTCTTGAACTCTCCGGCGCTGCCACTGCG
TTCGTAGATCGTCTTGAACAACCATCTGGCTTCTGCCTTGCCTGCGGCGCGGCGTGCCAGGCGGTAGAGA
AAACGGCCGATGCCGGGATCGATCAAAAAGTAATCGGGGTGAACCGTCAGCACGTCCGGGTTCTTGCCTT
CTGTGATCTCGCGGTACATCCAATCAGCTAGCTCGATCTCGATGTACTCCGGCCGCCCGGTTTCGCTCTT
TACGATCTTGTAGCGGCTAATCAAGGCTTCACCCTCGGATACCGTCACCAGGCGGCCGTTCTTGGCCTTC
TTCGTACGCTGCATGGCAACGTGCGTGGTGTTTAACCGAATGCAGGTTTCTACCAGGTCGTCTTTCTGCT
TTCCGCCATCGGCTCGCCGGCAGAACTTGAGTACGTCCGCAACGTGTGGACGGAACACGCGGCCGGGCTT
GTCTCCCTTCCCTTCCCGGTATCGGTTCATGGATTCGGTTAGATGGGAAACCGCCATCAGTACCAGGTCG
TAATCCCACACACTGGCCATGCCGGCCGGCCCTGCGGAAACCTCTACGTGCCCGTCTGGAAGCTCGTAGC
GGATCACCTCGCCAGCTCGTCGGTCACGCTTCGACAGACGGAAAACGGCCACGTCCATGATGCTGCGACT
ATCGCGGGTGCCCACGTCATAGAGCATCGGAACGAAAAAATCTGGTTGCTCGTCGCCCTTGGGCGGCTTC
CTAATCGACGACGCACCGGCTGCCGGCGGTTGCCGGGATTCTTTGCGGATTCGATCAGCGGCCGCTTGCC
ACGATTCACCGGGGCGTGCTTCTGCCTCGATGCGTTGCCGCTGGGCGGCCTGCGCGGCCTTCAACTTCTC
CACCAGGTCATCACCCAGCGCCGCGCCGATTTGTACCGGGCCGGATGGTTTGCGACCGCTCACGCCGATT
CCTCGGGCTTGGGGGTTCCAGTGCCATTGCAGGGCCGGCAGACAACCCAGCCGCTTACGCCTGGCCAACC
GCCCGTTCCTCCACACATGGGGCATTCCACGGCGTCGGTGCCTGGTTGTTCTTGATTTTCCATGCCGCCT
CCTTTAGCCGCTAAAATTCATCTACTCATTTATTCATTTGCTCATTTACTCTGGTAGCTGCGCGATGTAT
TCAGATAGCAGCTCGGTAATGGTCTTGCCTTGGCGTACCGCGTACATCTTCAGCTTGGTGTGATCCTCCG
CCGGCAACTGAAAGTTGACCCGCTTCATGGCTGGCGTGTCTGCCAGGCTGGCCAACGTTGCAGCCTTGCT
GCTGCGTGCGCTCGGACGGCCGGCACTTAGCGTGTTTGTGCTTTTGCTCATTTTCTCTTTACCTCATTAA
CTCAAATGAGTTTTGATTTAATTTCAGCGGCCAGCGCCTGGACCTCGCGGGCAGCGTCGCCCTCGGGTTC
TGATTCAAGAACGGTTGTGCCGGCGGCGGCAGTGCCTGGGTAGCTCACGCGCTGCGTGATACGGGACTCA
AGAATGGGCAGCTCGTACCCGGCCAGCGCCTCGG
Features (pLannotate 1.2.2; 17 found; start..end, strand, type, name):
    766..790     -  misc_feature   RB T-DNA repeat: right border repeat from nopaline C58 T-DNA
    857..1564    -  terminator     OCS terminator: octopine synthase terminator
   1575..2969    -  CDS            RXLRR_PHYIT (fragment): Experimental evidence at transcript level: Swiss-Prot protein existence level 2. Effector that enhances P.infestans colonization of Nicotiana benthamiana leaves. From Phytophthora infestans (strain T30-4) (Potato late blight fungus).
   2981..3034    -  misc_feature   TMV Ω: translational enhancer from the tobacco mosaic virus 5'-leader sequence (Gallie et al., 1988)
   3063..3408    -  promoter       CaMV 35S promoter: strong constitutive promoter from cauliflower mosaic virus
   3065..3111    -  promoter       minimal CaMV 35S promoter: minimal 35S promoter from cauliflower mosaic virus
   3592..4398    -  CDS            IBMP_CAMVB (fragment): Experimental evidence at protein level: Swiss-Prot protein existence level 1. Enhances the ribosomal termination-reinitiation event leading to the translation of major open reading frames on the polycistronic viral RNAs. From Cauliflower mosaic virus (strain Bari 1) (CaMV).
   4441..4693    -  terminator     NOS terminator: nopaline synthase terminator and poly(A) signal
   4724..5272    -  CDS            bar: PAT_STRHY - Experimental evidence at protein level: Swiss-Prot protein existence level 1. Inactivates phosphinothricin (PPT) by transfer of an acetyl group from acetyl CoA. Can also acetylate demethylphosphinothricin but not PTT or glutamate. This enzyme is an effector of phosphinothricin tripeptide (PTT or bialaphos) resistance. From Streptomyces hygroscopicus. Introduced by genetic manipulation and expressed in glufosinate-tolerant maize by Dekalb Genetics.
   5293..5475    -  promoter       NOS promoter: nopaline synthase promoter NOS promoter
   5670..5694    -  misc_feature   LB T-DNA repeat: left border repeat from nopaline C58 T-DNA
   5830..6418    -  rep_origin     ori: high-copy-number ColE1/pMB1/pBR322/pUC origin of replication
   6589..7383    -  CDS            KanR: aminoglycoside phosphotransferase; aphA-3; confers resistance to kanamycin
   7384..7488    -  promoter       AmpR promoter: bla
   7550..7744    -  rep_origin     pVS1 oriV: origin of replication for the Pseudomonas plasmid pVS1 (Heeb et al., 2000)
   7810..8883    -  CDS            pVS1 RepA: replication protein from the Pseudomonas plasmid pVS1 (Heeb et al., 2000)
   9312..457     -  CDS            pVS1 StaA (across the origin): stability protein from the Pseudomonas plasmid pVS1 (Heeb et al., 2000)
