[The description below was written by a language model from this plasmid's Addgene catalogue record and pLannotate feature annotations shown in this document.]
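Description:
pICSL86977OD:PITG_15125 is a binary T-DNA plasmid for plant expression, built on the pICSL86977OD backbone and intended to be moved into Agrobacterium for transient expression of its insert in leaves by agro-infiltration. It replicates in E. coli from a high-copy ColE1/pUC-type origin. In Agrobacterium it is maintained by the pVS1 replicon, comprising oriV, the RepA replication protein and the StaA stability protein. Bacterial selection is by kanamycin, through an aphA-3 aminoglycoside phosphotransferase gene annotated as driven by the bla (AmpR) promoter.

Two cassettes lie between the nopaline-type left and right T-DNA border repeats. The payload is PITG_15125 from Phytophthora infestans strain T30-4. The feature table matches this coding sequence to an RXLR-class effector reported to enhance colonization of Nicotiana benthamiana leaves. It is transcribed from the strong constitutive CaMV 35S promoter. The tobacco mosaic virus Ω leader sits upstream of the coding sequence to boost translation, and the octopine synthase terminator provides 3′ end processing. A fragment annotated as part of a cauliflower mosaic virus open reading frame lies just upstream of the 35S promoter. It most likely reflects extended viral promoter-flanking sequence rather than an expressed gene. No epitope tag or reporter is annotated. The second cassette, nearer the left border, is a NOS promoter–bar–NOS terminator unit. It encodes phosphinothricin acetyltransferase, which gives Basta (glufosinate) resistance for selecting stably transformed plant tissue.

The associated work concerns pathogen effectors that counteract an NLR immune receptor network. This suggests the construct is used for in planta effector expression assays, though the record states only the general purpose of transient expression.
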