Addgene plasmid #173542: pICSL86977OD:PITG_15125
Purpose: This is a binary plasmid that can be transferred into Agrobacterium and used to transiently express the protein encoded by the insert in plants by agro-infiltration.
Depositing lab: Sophien Kamoun. Depositing organization: Sainsbury Laboratory, Norwich. Publication: Plant pathogens convergently evolved to counteract redundant nodes of an NLR immune receptor network. Derevnina L, Contreras MP, Adachi H, Upson J, Vergara Cruces A, Xie R, Sklenar J, Menke FLH, Mugford ST, MacLean D, Ma W, Hogenhout SA, Goverse A, Maqbool A, Wu CH, Kamoun S. PLoS Biol. 2021 Aug 23;19(8):e3001136. doi: 10.1371/journal.pbio.3001136. PubMed 34424903.
Backbone
  Vector backbone: pICSL86977OD
  Backbone manufacturer: Youles SynBio plasmids
  Backbone size w/o insert (bp): 8678
  Vector type: Plant Expression
  Selectable markers: Basta
Growth in bacteria
  Bacterial resistance: Kanamycin, 50 μg/mL
  Growth temperature: 37°C
  Growth strain: DH5alpha
  Copy number: High Copy
Gene/Insert
  Gene/Insert name: PITG_15125_T30-4
  Species: Phytophthora infestans
  Promoter: 35S
  Cloning method: Restriction Enzyme; 5′ cloning site unknown (unknown if destroyed); 3′ cloning site unknown (unknown if destroyed)
Terms and licenses: Academic/Nonprofit Terms; Industry Terms: Not Available to Industry
How to cite: pICSL86977OD:PITG_15125 was a gift from Sophien Kamoun (Addgene plasmid # 173542 ; http://n2t.net/addgene:173542 ; RRID:Addgene_173542)
